Addgene plasmid #141988: TFORF2245
Purpose: Lentiviral vector for overexpressing transcription factor ORFs with unique 24-bp barcodes. Barcodes facilitate identification of transcription factors in pooled screens.
Depositing lab: Feng Zhang. Depositing organization: Broad Institute. Publication: A transcription factor atlas of directed differentiation. Joung J, Ma S, Tay T, Geiger-Schuller KR, Kirchgatterer PC, Verdine VK, Guo B, Arias-Garcia MA, Allen WE, Singh A, Kuksenko O, Abudayyeh OO, Gootenberg JS, Fu Z, Macrae RK, Buenrostro JD, Regev A, Zhang F. Cell. 2023 Jan 5;186(1):209-229.e26. doi: 10.1016/j.cell.2022.11.026. PubMed 36608654.
Backbone
  Vector backbone: pLX_TRC317
  Backbone manufacturer: Broad Institute Genetic Perturbation Platform
  Backbone size w/o insert (bp): 8264
  Vector type: Mammalian Expression, Lentiviral
  Selectable markers: Puromycin
Growth in bacteria
  Bacterial resistance: Ampicillin, 100 μg/mL
  Growth temperature: 37°C
  Growth strain: NEB Stable
  Copy number: High Copy
Gene/Insert
  Gene/Insert name: TCF12
  Species: H. sapiens (human)
  Insert size (bp): 1712
  Entrez Gene: TCF12 (a.k.a. CRS3, HEB, HH26, HTF4, HsT17266, TCF-12, bHLHb20, p64)
  Promoter: EF1a
  Cloning method: Unknown
  Sequencing primers: 5′ GGGTGGAGACTGAAGTTAGGCCAG; 3′ CACATAGCGTAAAAGGAGCAACATAG
Terms and licenses: Academic/Nonprofit Terms; Industry Terms: Not Available to Industry
Depositor comments: NM_001306219,ENST00000543579 . The transcription factor ORF portion of this plasmid was synthesized by Genewiz. Please test multiple small colonies in case of plasmid recombination. To make this collection available in a timely manner, a portion of this collection was not fully sequenced by Addgene. If an Addgene verified full plasmid sequence is not available, please contact us prior to placing an order to request the full sequence.
How to cite: TFORF2245 was a gift from Feng Zhang (Addgene plasmid # 141988 ; http://n2t.net/addgene:141988 ; RRID:Addgene_141988)
