[The description below was written by a language model from this plasmid's Addgene catalogue record and pLannotate feature annotations shown in this document.]
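Description:
TFORF2245 is a third-generation-style, self-inactivating lentiviral expression plasmid built on the pLX_TRC317 backbone and carrying a human TCF12 (HEB/HTF4) open reading frame, a basic helix-loop-helix transcription factor that binds E-box motifs. It belongs to a barcoded transcription factor ORF collection in which each clone carries a unique 24-bp barcode, so that the overexpressed factor can be identified by sequencing in pooled screens. The barcode itself is not annotated in the feature table. The depositor notes link the synthesized ORF to a specific TCF12 transcript isoform. In bacteria the plasmid is maintained through a high-copy ColE1/pUC-type origin with ampicillin resistance (bla). An f1 origin and remnants of a lac/T7/T3 cloning region are also present in the backbone. The depositor cautions that recombination can occur, which is common for LTR-containing plasmids.

The viral genome is transcribed from an RSV promoter fused to a truncated HIV-1 5' LTR, followed by the Ψ packaging signal, a partial gag sequence, the RRE for Rev-dependent nuclear export and a cPPT/CTS element that aids nuclear import. It ends in a ΔU3 3' LTR, which inactivates LTR promoter activity after integration, and an SV40 polyadenylation signal. Within this genome there are two cassettes. An SV40 early promoter drives puromycin N-acetyltransferase for selection of transduced mammalian cells. Downstream, the EF-1α promoter drives constitutive TCF12 expression, with a WPRE placed after the ORF to enhance transcript stability and expression. No epitope tag or fluorescent reporter is annotated. Short hits to U6, small t antigen and Rev appear to be fragmentary matches rather than functional elements. The construct is intended for lentiviral overexpression of TCF12, for example in directed differentiation screens.
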