Features (pLannotate 1.2.2; 31 found; start..end, strand, type, name):
      5..231     +  promoter       RSV promoter: Rous sarcoma virus enhancer/promoter
    232..412     +  LTR            5' LTR (truncated): truncated 5' long terminal repeat (LTR) from HIV-1
    459..584     +  misc_feature   HIV-1 Ψ: packaging signal of human immunodeficiency virus type 1
    568..931     +  CDS            HIV-1 gag (fragment): gag protein from human immunodeficiency virus 1; gag
   1077..1310    +  misc_feature   RRE: The Rev response element (RRE) of HIV-1 allows for Rev-dependent mRNA export from the nucleus to the cytoplasm.
   1687..1713    +  CDS            Rev (fragment): human immunodeficiency virus 1 (HIV-1) Rev protein; rev; enhances nuclear export of unspliced and incompletely spliced viral mRNAs
   1720..1743    +  promoter       SV40 promoter (fragment): SV40 early promoter
   1744..1815    +  promoter       SV40 promoter (fragment): SV40 enhancer and early promoter
   1839..1974    +  rep_origin     SV40 ori: SV40 origin of replication
   2020..2616    +  CDS            PuroR (fragment): puromycin N-acetyltransferase; pac from Streptomyces; confers resistance to puromycin
   2665..2782    +  misc_feature   cPPT/CTS: central polypurine tract and central termination sequence of HIV-1
   2847..2913    +  CDS            small t antigen (fragment): SV40 (simian virus 40) small t antigen
   2920..4098    +  promoter       EF-1α promoter: strong constitutive promoter for human elongation factor EF-1α
   4181..5722    +  CDS            TCF12 (fragment): HTF4_HUMAN - Also known as BHLHB20, HEB, HTF4. Experimental evidence at protein level: Swiss-Prot protein existence level 1. Transcriptional regulator. Involved in the initiation of neuronal differentiation. Activates transcription by binding to the E box (5'-CANNTG-3'). From Homo sapiens (Human).
   5738..5791    +  promoter       U6 promoter (fragment): RNA polymerase III promoter for human U6 snRNA
   5833..6421    +  misc_feature   WPRE: woodchuck hepatitis virus posttranscriptional regulatory element
   6472..6491    +  misc_feature   cPPT/CTS (fragment): central polypurine tract and central termination sequence of HIV-1
   6493..6726    +  LTR            3' LTR (ΔU3): self-inactivating 3' long terminal repeat (LTR) from HIV-1
   6804..6925    +  polyA_signal   SV40 poly(A) signal: SV40 polyadenylation signal
   6965..7100    +  rep_origin     SV40 ori: SV40 origin of replication
   7121..7139    -  promoter       T7 promoter: promoter for bacteriophage T7 RNA polymerase
   7147..7302    +  CDS            lacZα (fragment): LacZα fragment of β-galactosidase; lacZ fragment
   7307..7735    +  rep_origin     f1 ori (sequence partly withheld): f1 bacteriophage origin of replication; arrow indicates direction of (+) strand synthesis
   7788..7892    +  promoter       AmpR promoter: bla
   7893..8753    +  CDS            AmpR: β-lactamase; bla; confers resistance to ampicillin, carbenicillin, and related antibiotics
   8924..9512    +  rep_origin     ori: high-copy-number ColE1/pMB1/pBR322/pUC origin of replication
   9695..9787    +  CDS            lacI (fragment): lac repressor; lacI; The lac repressor binds to the lac operator to inhibit transcription in E. coli. This inhibition can be relieved by adding lactose or isopropyl-β-D-thiogalactopyranoside (IPTG).
   9800..9821    +  protein_bind   CAP binding site: CAP binding activates transcription in the presence of cAMP. E. coli catabolite activator protein
   9836..9866    +  promoter       lac promoter: promoter for the E. coli lac operon
   9874..9890    +  protein_bind   lac operator: The lac repressor binds to the lac operator to inhibit transcription in E. coli. This inhibition can be relieved by adding lactose or isopropyl-β-D-thiogalactopyranoside (IPTG). lac repressor encoded by lacI
   9935..9953    +  promoter       T3 promoter: promoter for bacteriophage T3 RNA polymerase
>Addgene plasmid #141988 | TFORF2245 | addgene full sequence | sequence record 395893 | Addgene NGS Result
TTAATGTAGTCTTATGCAATACTCTTGTAGTCTTGCAACATGGTAACGATGAGTTAGCAACATGCCTTAC
AAGGAGAGAAAAAGCACCGTGCATGCCGATTGGTGGAAGTAAGGTGGTACGATCGTGCCTTATTAGGAAG
GCAACAGACGGGTCTGACATGGATTGGACGAACCACTGAATTGCCGCATTGCAGAGATATTGTATTTAAG
TGCCTAGCTCGATACATAAACGGGTCTCTCTGGTTAGACCAGATCTGAGCCTGGGAGCTCTCTGGCTAAC
TAGGGAACCCACTGCTTAAGCCTCAATAAAGCTTGCCTTGAGTGCTTCAAGTAGTGTGTGCCCGTCTGTT
GTGTGACTCTGGTAACTAGAGATCCCTCAGACCCTTTTAGTCAGTGTGGAAAATCTCTAGCAGTGGCGCC
CGAACAGGGACTTGAAAGCGAAAGGGAAACCAGAGGAGCTCTCTCGACGCAGGACTCGGCTTGCTGAAGC
GCGCACGGCAAGAGGCGAGGGGCGGCGACTGGTGAGTACGCCAAAAATTTTGACTAGCGGAGGCTAGAAG
GAGAGAGATGGGTGCGAGAGCGTCAGTATTAAGCGGGGGAGAATTAGATCGCGATGGGAAAAAATTCGGT
TAAGGCCAGGGGGAAAGAAAAAATATAAATTAAAACATATAGTATGGGCAAGCAGGGAGCTAGAACGATT
CGCAGTTAATCCTGGCCTGTTAGAAACATCAGAAGGCTGTAGACAAATACTGGGACAGCTACAACCATCC
CTTCAGACAGGATCAGAAGAACTTAGATCATTATATAATACAGTAGCAACCCTCTATTGTGTGCATCAAA
GGATAGAGATAAAAGACACCAAGGAAGCTTTAGACAAGATAGAGGAAGAGCAAAACAAAAGTAAGACCAC
CGCACAGCAAGCGGCCGCTGATCTTCAGACCTGGAGGAGGAGATATGAGGGACAATTGGAGAAGTGAATT
ATATAAATATAAAGTAGTAAAAATTGAACCATTAGGAGTAGCACCCACCAAGGCAAAGAGAAGAGTGGTG
CAGAGAGAAAAAAGAGCAGTGGGAATAGGAGCTTTGTTCCTTGGGTTCTTGGGAGCAGCAGGAAGCACTA
TGGGCGCAGCGTCAATGACGCTGACGGTACAGGCCAGACAATTATTGTCTGGTATAGTGCAGCAGCAGAA
CAATTTGCTGAGGGCTATTGAGGCGCAACAGCATCTGTTGCAACTCACAGTCTGGGGCATCAAGCAGCTC
CAGGCAAGAATCCTGGCTGTGGAAAGATACCTAAAGGATCAACAGCTCCTGGGGATTTGGGGTTGCTCTG
GAAAACTCATTTGCACCACTGCTGTGCCTTGGAATGCTAGTTGGAGTAATAAATCTCTGGAACAGATTTG
GAATCACACGACCTGGATGGAGTGGGACAGAGAAATTAACAATTACACAAGCTTAATACACTCCTTAATT
GAAGAATCGCAAAACCAGCAAGAAAAGAATGAACAAGAATTATTGGAATTAGATAAATGGGCAAGTTTGT
GGAATTGGTTTAACATAACAAATTGGCTGTGGTATATAAAATTATTCATAATGATAGTAGGAGGCTTGGT
AGGTTTAAGAATAGTTTTTGCTGTACTTTCTATAGTGAATAGAGTTAGGCAGGGATATTCACCATTATCG
TTTCAGACCCACCTCCCAACCCCGAGGGGACCCATGCATTGCATCTCAATTAGTCAGCAACCAGGTGTGG
AAAGTCCCCAGGCTCCCCAGCAGGCAGAAGTATGCAAAGCATGCGTCTCAATTAGTCAGCAACCATAGTC
CCGCCCCTAACTCCGCCCATCCCGCCCCTAACTCCGCCCAGTTCCGCCCATTCTCCGCCCCATGGCTGAC
TAATTTTTTTTATTTATGCAGAGGCCGAGGCCGCCTCGGCCTCTGAGCTATTCCAGAAGTAGTGAGGAGG
CTTTTTTGGAGGCCTAGGCTTTTGCAAAAAGCTTTCTAGAGGTACCACCGGAGCTTACCATGACCGAGTA
CAAGCCCACGGTGCGCCTCGCCACCCGCGACGACGTCCCCAGGGCCGTACGCACCCTCGCCGCCGCGTTC
GCCGACTACCCCGCCACGCGCCACACCGTCGATCCGGACCGCCACATCGAGCGGGTCACCGAGCTGCAAG
AACTCTTCCTCACGCGCGTCGGGCTCGACATCGGCAAGGTGTGGGTCGCGGACGACGGCGCCGCCGTGGC
GGTCTGGACCACGCCGGAGAGCGTCGAAGCGGGGGCGGTGTTCGCCGAGATCGGCCCGCGCATGGCCGAG
TTGAGCGGTTCCCGGCTGGCCGCGCAGCAACAGATGGAAGGCCTCCTGGCGCCGCACCGGCCCAAGGAGC
CCGCGTGGTTCCTGGCCACCGTCGGCGTCTCGCCCGACCACCAGGGCAAGGGTCTGGGCAGCGCCGTCGT
GCTCCCCGGAGTGGAGGCGGCCGAGCGCGCCGGGGTGCCCGCCTTCCTGGAGACCTCCGCGCCCCGCAAC
CTCCCCTTCTACGAGCGGCTCGGCTTCACCGTCACCGCCGACGTCGAGGTGCCCGAAGGACCGCGCACCT
GGTGCATGACCCGCAAGCCCGGTGCCAGTTAACGAATTCTAGATCTTGAGACAAATGGCAGTATTCATCC
ACAATTTTAAAAGAAAAGGGGGGATTGGGGGGTACAGTGCAGGGGAAAGAATAGTAGACATAATAGCAAC
AGACATACAAACTAAAGAATTACAAAAACAAATTACAAAAATTCAAAATTTTCGGGTTTATTACAGGGAC
AGCAGAGATCCACTTTGGCGCCGGCTCGAGGCCTGCAGGTGCAAAGATGGATAAAGTTTTAAACAGAGAG
GAATCTTTGCAGCTAATGGACCTTCTAGGTCTTGAAAGGAGTGGGAATTGGCTCCGGTGCCCGTCAGTGG
GCAGAGCGCACATCGCCCACAGTCCCCGAGAAGTTGGGGGGAGGGGTCGGCAATTGAACCGGTGCCTAGA
GAAGGTGGCGCGGGGTAAACTGGGAAAGTGATGTCGTGTACTGGCTCCGCCTTTTTCCCGAGGGTGGGGG
AGAACCGTATATAAGTGCAGTAGTCGCCGTGAACGTTCTTTTTCGCAACGGGTTTGCCGCCAGAACACAG
GTAAGTGCCGTGTGTGGTTCCCGCGGGCCTGGCCTCTTTACGGGTTATGGCCCTTGCGTGCCTTGAATTA
CTTCCACCTGGCTGCAGTACGTGATTCTTGATCCCGAGCTTCGGGTTGGAAGTGGGTGGGAGAGTTCGAG
GCCTTGCGCTTAAGGAGCCCCTTCGCCTCGTGCTTGAGTTGAGGCCTGGCCTGGGCGCTGGGGCCGCCGC
GTGCGAATCTGGTGGCACCTTCGCGCCTGTCTCGCTGCTTTCGATAAGTCTCTAGCCATTTAAAATTTTT
GATGACCTGCTGCGACGCTTTTTTTCTGGCAAGATAGTCTTGTAAATGCGGGCCAAGATCTGCACACTGG
TATTTCGGTTTTTGGGGCCGCGGGCGGCGACGGGGCCCGTGCGTCCCAGCGCACATGTTCGGCGAGGCGG
GGCCTGCGAGCGCGGCCACCGAGAATCGGACGGGGGTAGTCTCAAGCTGGCCGGCCTGCTCTGGTGCCTG
GCCTCGCGCCGCCGTGTATCGCCCCGCCCTGGGCGGCAAGGCTGGCCCGGTCGGCACCAGTTGCGTGAGC
GGAAAGATGGCCGCTTCCCGGCCCTGCTGCAGGGAGCTCAAAATGGAGGACGCGGCGCTCGGGAGAGCGG
GCGGGTGAGTCACCCACACAAAGGAAAAGGGCCTTTCCGTCCTCAGCCGTCGCTTCATGTGACTCCACGG
AGTACCGGGCGCCGTCCAGGCACCTCGATTAGTTCTCGAGCTTTTGGAGTACGTCGTCTTTAGGTTGGGG
GGAGGGGTTTTATGCGATGGAGTTTCCCCACACTGAGTGGGTGGAGACTGAAGTTAGGCCAGCTTGGCAC
TTGATGTAATTCTCCTTGGAATTTGCCCTTTTTGAGTTTGGATCTTGGTTCATTCTCAAGCCTCAGACAG
TGGTTCAAAGTTTTTTTCTTCCATTTCAGGTGTCGTGAGGCTAGCACCGCCACCATGTATTGTGCTTATC
CTGTCCCTGGAATGGGCAGCAATTCTTTGATGTATTACTACAATGGGAAAACGGTATATGCACCATCCCC
AAATTCAGATGATTTCAACCGTGAATCTCCTAGTTATCCATCTCCTAAGCCACCAACCAGTATGTTCGCT
AGCACTTTCTTTATGCAAGATGGGACCCACAATTCTTCTGACCTTTGGAGTTCATCAAATGGGATGAGCC
AGCCTGGTTTTGGTGGAATTCTGGGGACCTCCACTTCCCACATGTCTCAATCCAGTAGTTATGGCAACCT
TCATTCACATGACCGCTTGAGTTATCCTCCACACTCAGTTTCACCAACAGACATAAACACGAGTCTTCCA
CCAATGTCCAGCTTTCATCGCGGCAGTACCAGCAGTTCACCTTACGTTGCTGCCTCACACACTCCTCCCA
TCAATGGATCAGACAGCATTCTAGGAACCAGAGGGAATGCTGCTGGAAGCTCACAGACAGGTGATGCACT
TGGAAAGGCTTTGGCATCTATTTATTCTCCTGACCATACCAGCAGTAGTTTTCCGTCAAATCCATCAACA
CCAGTTGGATCACCTTCACCTCTCACAGGTACCAGTCAGTGGCCAAGACCTGGAGGGCAAGCACCTTCAT
CCCCAAGCTATGAAAACTCACTCCACTCCCTGAAAAATCGAGTTGAGCAGCAACTTCACGAGCATTTGCA
AGATGCAATGTCCTTCTTAAAGGATGTCTGTGAGCAGTCTCGAATGGAGGATCGTTTAGACAGACTGGAT
GATGCAATCCATGTGCTGCGGAACCATGCTGTGGGACCTTCCACCAGTTTGCCTGCTGGTCACAGTGATA
TACATAGTTTATTGGGACCATCCCATAATGCACCAATTGGAAGCCTCAATTCAAACTATGGAGGATCAAG
CCTTGTTGCAAGCAGTCGATCAGCTTCAATGGTTGGAACTCATCGGGAAGACTCTGTCAGTCTCAATGGC
AATCATTCAGTCCTGTCTAGTACAGTCACTACTTCAAGCACAGACCTGAACCATAAAACACAAGAAAATT
ATAGAGGTGGCTTGCAAAGTCAGTCTGGAACTGTTGTTACAACAGAAATCAAGACTGAAAACAAAGAAAA
GGATGAAAACCTTCATGAACCTCCTTCATCAGATGACATGAAGTCAGATGATGAATCCTCCCAAAAAGAT
ATCAAGGTTTCATCTAGAGGCAGAACAAGCAGTACTAATGAAGATGAGGATTTGAACCCTGAACAGAAGA
TAGAAAGGGAGAAGGAGAGGCGGATGGCTAACAATGCCAGAGAACGCTTACGCGTGCGGGATATTAATGA
AGCATTCAAAGAGCTTGGCCGAATGTGTCAGCTTCACTTGAAGAGTGAAAAACCCCAAACAAAACTCCTT
ATTCTTCATCAAGCCGTGGCAGTCATCCTTAGTCTAGAACAGCAAGTCAGAGAGAGGAACCTTAACCCCA
AAGCAGCCTGCCTTAAGAGAAGGGAAGAAGAAAAAGTTTCTGCCGTATCGGCAGAGCCGCCAACCACACT
GCCAGGAACCCATCCTGGGCTTAGTGAAACTACCAACCCTATGGGTCATATGTAGTAATGAACTAGTCCG
TAACTTGAAAGTATTTCGATTTCTTGGCTTTATATATCTTGTGGAAAGGACGATTGTTGGTAGATCCTAG
TGCGATAACGCGTTAAGTCGACAATCAACCTCTGGATTACAAAATTTGTGAAAGATTGACTGGTATTCTT
AACTATGTTGCTCCTTTTACGCTATGTGGATACGCTGCTTTAATGCCTTTGTATCATGCTATTGCTTCCC
GTATGGCTTTCATTTTCTCCTCCTTGTATAAATCCTGGTTGCTGTCTCTTTATGAGGAGTTGTGGCCCGT
TGTCAGGCAACGTGGCGTGGTGTGCACTGTGTTTGCTGACGCAACCCCCACTGGTTGGGGCATTGCCACC
ACCTGTCAGCTCCTTTCCGGGACTTTCGCTTTCCCCCTCCCTATTGCCACGGCGGAACTCATCGCCGCCT
GCCTTGCCCGCTGCTGGACAGGGGCTCGGCTGTTGGGCACTGACAATTCCGTGGTGTTGTCGGGGAAATC
ATCGTCCTTTCCTTGGCTGCTCGCCTGTGTTGCCACCTGGATTCTGCGCGGGACGTCCTTCTGCTACGTC
CCTTCGGCCCTCAATCCAGCGGACCTTCCTTCCCGCGGCCTGCTGCCGGCTCTGCGGCCTCTTCCGCGTC
TTCGCCTTCGCCCTCAGACGAGTCGGATCTCCCTTTGGGCCGCCTCCCCGCGTCGACTTTAAGACCAATG
ACTTACAAGGCAGCTGTAGATCTTAGCCACTTTTTAAAAGAAAAGGGGGGACTGGAAGGGCTAATTCACT
CCCAACGAAGACAAGATCTGCTTTTTGCTTGTACTGGGTCTCTCTGGTTAGACCAGATCTGAGCCTGGGA
GCTCTCTGGCTAACTAGGGAACCCACTGCTTAAGCCTCAATAAAGCTTGCCTTGAGTGCTTCAAGTAGTG
TGTGCCCGTCTGTTGTGTGACTCTGGTAACTAGAGATCCCTCAGACCCTTTTAGTCAGTGTGGAAAATCT
CTAGCAGTACGTATAGTAGTTCATGTCATCTTATTATTCAGTATTTATAACTTGCAAAGAAATGAATATC
AGAGAGTGAGAGGAACTTGTTTATTGCAGCTTATAATGGTTACAAATAAAGCAATAGCATCACAAATTTC
ACAAATAAAGCATTTTTTTCACTGCATTCTAGTTGTGGTTTGTCCAAACTCATCAATGTATCTTATCATG
TCTGGCTCTAGCTATCCCGCCCCTAACTCCGCCCATCCCGCCCCTAACTCCGCCCAGTTCCGCCCATTCT
CCGCCCCATGGCTGACTAATTTTTTTTATTTATGCAGAGGCCGAGGCCGCCTCGGCCTCTGAGCTATTCC
AGAAGTAGTGAGGAGGCTTTTTTGGAGGCCTAGGGACGTACCCAATTCGCCCTATAGTGAGTCGTATTAC
GCGCGCTCACTGGCCGTCGTTTTACAACGTCGTGACTGGGAAAACCCTGGCGTTACCCAACTTAATCGCC
TTGCAGCACATCCCCCTTTCGCCAGCTGGCGTAATAGCGAAGAGGCCCGCACCGATCGCCCTTCCCAACA
GTTGCGCAGCCTGAATGGCGAATGGG
[124 nt withheld, positions 7307-7430]
C
[91 nt withheld, positions 7432-7522]
A
[49 nt withheld, positions 7524-7572]
CCTTTGACGTTGGAGTCCACGTTCTTT
[37 nt withheld, positions 7600-7636]
ACCCTATCTCGGTCTATTCTTTTGATTTATAAGGGATTTTGCCGATTTCGGCCTATTGGTTAAAAAATGA
GCTGATTTAACAAAAATTTAACGCGAATTTTAACAAAATATTAACGCTTACAATTTAGGTGGCACTTTTC
GGGGAAATGTGCGCGGAACCCCTATTTGTTTATTTTTCTAAATACATTCAAATATGTATCCGCTCATGAG
ACAATAACCCTGATAAATGCTTCAATAATATTGAAAAAGGAAGAGTATGAGTATTCAACATTTCCGTGTC
GCCCTTATTCCCTTTTTTGCGGCATTTTGCCTTCCTGTTTTTGCTCACCCAGAAACGCTGGTGAAAGTAA
AAGATGCTGAAGATCAGTTGGGTGCACGAGTGGGTTACATCGAACTGGATCTCAACAGCGGTAAGATCCT
TGAGAGTTTTCGCCCCGAAGAACGTTTTCCAATGATGAGCACTTTTAAAGTTCTGCTATGTGGCGCGGTA
TTATCCCGTATTGACGCCGGGCAAGAGCAACTCGGTCGCCGCATACACTATTCTCAGAATGACTTGGTTG
AGTACTCACCAGTCACAGAAAAGCATCTTACGGATGGCATGACAGTAAGAGAATTATGCAGTGCTGCCAT
AACCATGAGTGATAACACTGCGGCCAACTTACTTCTGACAACGATCGGAGGACCGAAGGAGCTAACCGCT
TTTTTGCACAACATGGGGGATCATGTAACTCGCCTTGATCGTTGGGAACCGGAGCTGAATGAAGCCATAC
CAAACGACGAGCGTGACACCACGATGCCTGTAGCAATGGCAACAACGTTGCGCAAACTATTAACTGGCGA
ACTACTTACTCTAGCTTCCCGGCAACAATTAATAGACTGGATGGAGGCGGATAAAGTTGCAGGACCACTT
CTGCGCTCGGCCCTTCCGGCTGGCTGGTTTATTGCTGATAAATCTGGAGCCGGTGAGCGTGGGTCTCGCG
GTATCATTGCAGCACTGGGGCCAGATGGTAAGCCCTCCCGTATCGTAGTTATCTACACGACGGGGAGTCA
GGCAACTATGGATGAACGAAATAGACAGATCGCTGAGATAGGTGCCTCACTGATTAAGCATTGGTAACTG
TCAGACCAAGTTTACTCATATATACTTTAGATTGATTTAAAACTTCATTTTTAATTTAAAAGGATCTAGG
TGAAGATCCTTTTTGATAATCTCATGACCAAAATCCCTTAACGTGAGTTTTCGTTCCACTGAGCGTCAGA
CCCCGTAGAAAAGATCAAAGGATCTTCTTGAGATCCTTTTTTTCTGCGCGTAATCTGCTGCTTGCAAACA
AAAAAACCACCGCTACCAGCGGTGGTTTGTTTGCCGGATCAAGAGCTACCAACTCTTTTTCCGAAGGTAA
CTGGCTTCAGCAGAGCGCAGATACCAAATACTGTTCTTCTAGTGTAGCCGTAGTTAGGCCACCACTTCAA
GAACTCTGTAGCACCGCCTACATACCTCGCTCTGCTAATCCTGTTACCAGTGGCTGCTGCCAGTGGCGAT
AAGTCGTGTCTTACCGGGTTGGACTCAAGACGATAGTTACCGGATAAGGCGCAGCGGTCGGGCTGAACGG
GGGGTTCGTGCACACAGCCCAGCTTGGAGCGAACGACCTACACCGAACTGAGATACCTACAGCGTGAGCT
ATGAGAAAGCGCCACGCTTCCCGAAGGGAGAAAGGCGGACAGGTATCCGGTAAGCGGCAGGGTCGGAACA
GGAGAGCGCACGAGGGAGCTTCCAGGGGGAAACGCCTGGTATCTTTATAGTCCTGTCGGGTTTCGCCACC
TCTGACTTGAGCGTCGATTTTTGTGATGCTCGTCAGGGGGGCGGAGCCTATGGAAAAACGCCAGCAACGC
GGCCTTTTTACGGTTCCTGGCCTTTTGCTGGCCTTTTGCTCACATGTTCTTTCCTGCGTTATCCCCTGAT
TCTGTGGATAACCGTATTACCGCCTTTGAGTGAGCTGATACCGCTCGCCGCAGCCGAACGACCGAGCGCA
GCGAGTCAGTGAGCGAGGAAGCGGAAGAGCGCCCAATACGCAAACCGCCTCTCCCCGCGCGTTGGCCGAT
TCATTAATGCAGCTGGCACGACAGGTTTCCCGACTGGAAAGCGGGCAGTGAGCGCAACGCAATTAATGTG
AGTTAGCTCACTCATTAGGCACCCCAGGCTTTACACTTTATGCTTCCGGCTCGTATGTTGTGTGGAATTG
TGAGCGGATAACAATTTCACACAGGAAACAGCTATGACCATGATTACGCCAAGCGCGCAATTAACCCTCA
CTAAAGGGAACAAAAGCTGGAGCTGCAAGC
