>Addgene plasmid #141988 | TFORF2245 | depositor partial sequence | sequence record 278101 | Insert
ACCGCCACCATGTATTGTGCTTATCCTGTCCCTGGAATGGGCAGCAATTCTTTGATGTATTACTACAATG
GGAAAACGGTATATGCACCATCCCCAAATTCAGATGATTTCAACCGTGAATCTCCTAGTTATCCATCTCC
TAAGCCACCAACCAGTATGTTCGCTAGCACTTTCTTTATGCAAGATGGGACCCACAATTCTTCTGACCTT
TGGAGTTCATCAAATGGGATGAGCCAGCCTGGTTTTGGTGGAATTCTGGGGACCTCCACTTCCCACATGT
CTCAATCCAGTAGTTATGGCAACCTTCATTCACATGACCGCTTGAGTTATCCTCCACACTCAGTTTCACC
AACAGACATAAACACGAGTCTTCCACCAATGTCCAGCTTTCATCGCGGCAGTACCAGCAGTTCACCTTAC
GTTGCTGCCTCACACACTCCTCCCATCAATGGATCAGACAGCATTCTAGGAACCAGAGGGAATGCTGCTG
GAAGCTCACAGACAGGTGATGCACTTGGAAAGGCTTTGGCATCTATTTATTCTCCTGACCATACCAGCAG
TAGTTTTCCGTCAAATCCATCAACACCAGTTGGATCACCTTCACCTCTCACAGGTACCAGTCAGTGGCCA
AGACCTGGAGGGCAAGCACCTTCATCCCCAAGCTATGAAAACTCACTCCACTCCCTGAAAAATCGAGTTG
AGCAGCAACTTCACGAGCATTTGCAAGATGCAATGTCCTTCTTAAAGGATGTCTGTGAGCAGTCTCGAAT
GGAGGATCGTTTAGACAGACTGGATGATGCAATCCATGTGCTGCGGAACCATGCTGTGGGACCTTCCACC
AGTTTGCCTGCTGGTCACAGTGATATACATAGTTTATTGGGACCATCCCATAATGCACCAATTGGAAGCC
TCAATTCAAACTATGGAGGATCAAGCCTTGTTGCAAGCAGTCGATCAGCTTCAATGGTTGGAACTCATCG
GGAAGACTCTGTCAGTCTCAATGGCAATCATTCAGTCCTGTCTAGTACAGTCACTACTTCAAGCACAGAC
CTGAACCATAAAACACAAGAAAATTATAGAGGTGGCTTGCAAAGTCAGTCTGGAACTGTTGTTACAACAG
AAATCAAGACTGAAAACAAAGAAAAGGATGAAAACCTTCATGAACCTCCTTCATCAGATGACATGAAGTC
AGATGATGAATCCTCCCAAAAAGATATCAAGGTTTCATCTAGAGGCAGAACAAGCAGTACTAATGAAGAT
GAGGATTTGAACCCTGAACAGAAGATAGAAAGGGAGAAGGAGAGGCGGATGGCTAACAATGCCAGAGAAC
GCTTACGCGTGCGGGATATTAATGAAGCATTCAAAGAGCTTGGCCGAATGTGTCAGCTTCACTTGAAGAG
TGAAAAACCCCAAACAAAACTCCTTATTCTTCATCAAGCCGTGGCAGTCATCCTTAGTCTAGAACAGCAA
GTCAGAGAGAGGAACCTTAACCCCAAAGCAGCCTGCCTTAAGAGAAGGGAAGAAGAAAAAGTTTCTGCCG
TATCGGCAGAGCCGCCAACCACACTGCCAGGAACCCATCCTGGGCTTAGTGAAACTACCAACCCTATGGG
TCATATGTAGTAATGAACTAGTCCGTAACTTGAAAGTATTTCGATTTCTTGGCTTTATATATCTTGTGGA
AAGGACGATTGTTGGTAGATCCTAGTGCGATA
