>Addgene plasmid #141988 | TFORF2245 | depositor partial sequence | sequence record 278102 | Barcode
TTGTTGGTAGATCCTAGTGCGATA
